Addgene plasmid #15665: pDZ Flag USP28
Depositing lab: Martin Eilers. Publication: The ubiquitin-specific protease USP28 is required for MYC stability. Popov N, Wanzel M, Madiredjo M, Zhang D, Beijersbergen R, Bernards R, Moll R, Elledge SJ, Eilers M. Nat Cell Biol. 2007 Jul . 9(7):765-74. 10.1038/ncb1601 PubMed 17558397.
Backbone
  Vector backbone: pDZ
  Vector type: Mammalian Expression
  Selectable markers: Neomycin (select with G418)
Growth in bacteria
  Bacterial resistance: Ampicillin, 100 μg/mL
  Growth temperature: 37°C
  Growth strain: DH5alpha
  Copy number: Unknown
Gene/Insert
  Gene/Insert name: USP28
  Species: H. sapiens (human)
  Entrez Gene: USP28
  Tag / fusion protein: Flag (N terminal on insert)
  Cloning method: Restriction Enzyme
  Sequencing primers: 5′ CMV-F
Terms and licenses: Academic/Nonprofit Terms; Industry Terms: Not Available to Industry
Depositor comments: USP28 was Flag-tagged and subcloned into pDZ vector.
How to cite: pDZ Flag USP28 was a gift from Martin Eilers (Addgene plasmid # 15665 ; http://n2t.net/addgene:15665 ; RRID:Addgene_15665)
