[The description below was written by a language model from this plasmid's Addgene catalogue record and pLannotate feature annotations shown in this document.]
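Description:
pDZ Flag USP28 is a mammalian expression plasmid of about 7.9 kb that carries human USP28 with an N-terminal Flag epitope in the pDZ backbone. It is propagated in E. coli through a high-copy ColE1/pUC-type origin and selected with ampicillin via the β-lactamase gene and its native promoter. An f1 phage origin is also present, along with pUC/Bluescript-type remnants: fragments of lacZα and lacI, the lac promoter and operator, a CAP binding site and a T7 promoter.

The expression cassette is driven by the human cytomegalovirus immediate-early enhancer and promoter. A short sequence annotated as a fragment of 3xFLAG follows, consistent with the Flag tag recorded in the catalogue. Next come an attB1 site, the USP28 coding sequence of roughly 3.1 kb, an attB2 site and the human growth hormone polyadenylation signal. The flanking attB sites suggest that the open reading frame passed through a Gateway-type recombination step at some stage, although the catalogue lists restriction enzyme cloning as the method. The catalogue also gives neomycin/G418 as the mammalian selectable marker. The feature table, however, shows only an SV40 enhancer/early promoter downstream of the poly(A) signal, with no annotated neomycin resistance gene behind it, so the sequence annotation does not confirm that marker.

USP28 is a deubiquitinase involved in the DNA damage checkpoint and in stabilising the MYC oncoprotein. The plasmid is associated with work showing that USP28 is required for MYC stability. It is suited to overexpressing epitope-tagged USP28 in transfected mammalian cells, where the Flag tag allows detection or immunoprecipitation.
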