Features (pLannotate 1.2.2; 19 found; start..end, strand, type, name):
    562..1422    -  CDS            AmpR: β-lactamase; bla; confers resistance to ampicillin, carbenicillin, and related antibiotics
   1423..1527    -  promoter       AmpR promoter: bla
   1554..1982    +  rep_origin     f1 ori (sequence partly withheld): f1 bacteriophage origin of replication; arrow indicates direction of (+) strand synthesis
   2013..2167    -  CDS            lacZα (fragment): LacZα fragment of β-galactosidase; lacZ fragment
   2327..2706    +  enhancer       CMV enhancer: human cytomegalovirus immediate early enhancer
   2708..2907    +  promoter       CMV promoter: human cytomegalovirus (CMV) immediate early promoter
   2943..2963    +  CDS            3xFLAG (fragment): three tandem FLAG® epitope tags
   3004..3028    +  protein_bind   attB1: mutant version of attB; recombination site for the Gateway® BP reaction BP Clonase™
   3049..6183    +  CDS            USP28: UBP28_HUMAN - Also known as KIAA1515. Experimental evidence at protein level: Swiss-Prot protein existence level 1. Deubiquitinase involved in DNA damage response checkpoint and MYC proto-oncogene stability. Involved in DNA damage induced apoptosis by specifically deubiquitinating proteins of the DNA damage pathway such as CLSPN. Also involved in G2 DNA damage checkpoint, by deubiquitinating CLSPN, and preventing its degradation by the anaphase promoting complex/cyclosome (APC/C). In contrast, it does not deubiquitinate PLK1. Specifically deubiquitinates MYC in the nucleoplasm, leading to prev
   6203..6227    -  protein_bind   attB2: mutant version of attB; recombination site for the Gateway® BP reaction BP Clonase™
   6242..6260    -  misc_feature   MCS (fragment): pUC18/19 multiple cloning site
   6261..6883    +  polyA_signal   hGH poly(A) signal: human growth hormone polyadenylation signal
   6912..7241    +  promoter       SV40 promoter: SV40 enhancer and early promoter
   7280..7298    -  promoter       T7 promoter: promoter for bacteriophage T7 RNA polymerase
   7336..7352    -  protein_bind   lac operator: The lac repressor binds to the lac operator to inhibit transcription in E. coli. This inhibition can be relieved by adding lactose or isopropyl-β-D-thiogalactopyranoside (IPTG). lac repressor encoded by lacI
   7360..7390    -  promoter       lac promoter: promoter for the E. coli lac operon
   7405..7426    -  protein_bind   CAP binding site: CAP binding activates transcription in the presence of cAMP. E. coli catabolite activator protein
   7439..7531    -  CDS            lacI (fragment): lac repressor; lacI; The lac repressor binds to the lac operator to inhibit transcription in E. coli. This inhibition can be relieved by adding lactose or isopropyl-β-D-thiogalactopyranoside (IPTG).
   7714..391     -  rep_origin     ori (across the origin): high-copy-number ColE1/pMB1/pBR322/pUC origin of replication
>Addgene plasmid #15665 | pDZ Flag USP28 | addgene full sequence | sequence record 322389 | Addgene NGS Result
CTCACGCTGTAGGTATCTCAGTTCGGTGTAGGTCGTTCGCTCCAAGCTGGGCTGTGTGCACGAACCCCCC
GTTCAGCCCGACCGCTGCGCCTTATCCGGTAACTATCGTCTTGAGTCCAACCCGGTAAGACACGACTTAT
CGCCACTGGCAGCAGCCACTGGTAACAGGATTAGCAGAGCGAGGTATGTAGGCGGTGCTACAGAGTTCTT
GAAGTGGTGGCCTAACTACGGCTACACTAGAAGAACAGTATTTGGTATCTGCGCTCTGCTGAAGCCAGTT
ACCTTCGGAAAAAGAGTTGGTAGCTCTTGATCCGGCAAACAAACCACCGCTGGTAGCGGTGGTTTTTTTG
TTTGCAAGCAGCAGATTACGCGCAGAAAAAAAGGATCTCAAGAAGATCCTTTGATCTTTTCTACGGGGTC
TGACGCTCAGTGGAACGAAAACTCACGTTAAGGGATTTTGGTCATGAGATTATCAAAAAGGATCTTCACC
TAGATCCTTTTAAATTAAAAATGAAGTTTTAAATCAATCTAAAGTATATATGAGTAAACTTGGTCTGACA
GTTACCAATGCTTAATCAGTGAGGCACCTATCTCAGCGATCTGTCTATTTCGTTCATCCATAGTTGCCTG
ACTCCCCGTCGTGTAGATAACTACGATACGGGAGGGCTTACCATCTGGCCCCAGTGCTGCAATGATACCG
CGAGACCCACGCTCACCGGCTCCAGATTTATCAGCAATAAACCAGCCAGCCGGAAGGGCCGAGCGCAGAA
GTGGTCCTGCAACTTTATCCGCCTCCATCCAGTCTATTAATTGTTGCCGGGAAGCTAGAGTAAGTAGTTC
GCCAGTTAATAGTTTGCGCAACGTTGTTGCCATTGCTACAGGCATCGTGGTGTCACGCTCGTCGTTTGGT
ATGGCTTCATTCAGCTCCGGTTCCCAACGATCAAGGCGAGTTACATGATCCCCCATGTTGTGCAAAAAAG
CGGTTAGCTCCTTCGGTCCTCCGATCGTTGTCAGAAGTAAGTTGGCCGCAGTGTTATCACTCATGGTTAT
GGCAGCACTGCATAATTCTCTTACTGTCATGCCATCCGTAAGATGCTTTTCTGTGACTGGTGAGTACTCA
ACCAAGTCATTCTGAGAATAGTGTATGCGGCGACCGAGTTGCTCTTGCCCGGCGTCAATACGGGATAATA
CCGCGCCACATAGCAGAACTTTAAAAGTGCTCATCATTGGAAAACGTTCTTCGGGGCGAAAACTCTCAAG
GATCTTACCGCTGTTGAGATCCAGTTCGATGTAACCCACTCGTGCACCCAACTGATCTTCAGCATCTTTT
ACTTTCACCAGCGTTTCTGGGTGAGCAAAAACAGGAAGGCAAAATGCCGCAAAAAAGGGAATAAGGGCGA
CACGGAAATGTTGAATACTCATACTCTTCCTTTTTCAATATTATTGAAGCATTTATCAGGGTTATTGTCT
CATGAGCGGATACATATTTGAATGTATTTAGAAAAATAAACAAATAGGGGTTCCGCGCACATTTCCCCGA
AAAGTGCCACCTG
[124 nt withheld, positions 1554-1677]
C
[91 nt withheld, positions 1679-1769]
A
[49 nt withheld, positions 1771-1819]
CCTTTGACGTTGGAGTCCACGTTCTTT
[37 nt withheld, positions 1847-1883]
ACCCTATCTCGGTCTATTCTTTTGATTTATAAGGGATTTTGCCGATTTCGGCCTATTGGTTAAAAAATGA
GCTGATTTAACAAAAATTTAACGCGAATTTTAACAAAATATTAACGCTTACAATTTCCATTCGCCATTCA
GGCTGCGCAACTGTTGGGAAGGGCGATCGGTGCGGGCCTCTTCGCTATTACGCCAGCTGGCGAAAGGGGG
ATGTGCTGCAAGGCGATTAAGTTGGGTAACGCCAGGGTTTTCCCAGTCACGACGTTGTAAAACGACGGCC
AGTGCCAAGCTGATCTATACATTGAATCAATATTGGCAATTAGCCATATTAGTCATTGGTTATATAGCAT
AAATCAATATTGGCTATTGGCCATTGCATACGTTGTATCTATATCATAATATGTACATTTATATTGGCTC
ATGTCCAATATGACCGCCATGTTGACATTGATTATTGACTAGTTATTAATAGTAATCAATTACGGGGTCA
TTAGTTCATAGCCCATATATGGAGTTCCGCGTTACATAACTTACGGTAAATGGCCCGCCTGGCTGACCGC
CCAACGACCCCCGCCCATTGACGTCAATAATGACGTATGTTCCCATAGTAACGCCAATAGGGACTTTCCA
TTGACGTCAATGGGTGGAGTATTTACGGTAAACTGCCCACTTGGCAGTACATCAAGTGTATCATATGCCA
AGTCCGCCCCCTATTGACGTCAATGACGGTAAATGGCCCGCCTGGCATTATGCCCAGTACATGACCTTAC
GGGACTTTCCTACTTGGCAGTACATCTACGTATTAGTCATCGCTATTACCATGGTGATGCGGTTTTGGCA
GTACACCAATGGGCGTGGATAGCGGTTTGACTCACGGGGATTTCCAAGTCTCCACCCCATTGACGTCAAT
GGGAGTTTGTTTTGGCACCAAAATCAACGGGACTTTCCAAAATGTCGTAATAACCCCGCCCCGTTGACGC
AAATGGGCGGTAGGCGTGTACGGTGGGAGGTCTATATAAGCAGAGCTCGTTTAGTGAACCGTCAGAATTG
ATCTACCATGGACTACAAAGACGATGACGACAAGCTTGCGGCCGCGAATTCATCGATAGATCTGATATCA
ACAAGTTTGTACAAAAAAGCAGGCTCCGCGGCCGCCCCCTTCACCATGACTGCGGAGCTGCAGCAGGACG
ACGCGGCCGGCGCGGCAGACGGCCACGGCTCGAGCTGCCAAATGCTGTTAAATCAACTGAGAGAAATCAC
AGGCATTCAGGACCCTTCCTTTCTCCATGAAGCTCTGAAGGCCAGTAATGGTGACATTACTCAGGCAGTC
AGCCTTCTCACTGATGAGAGAGTTAAGGAGCCCAGTCAAGACACTGTTGCTACAGAACCATCTGAAGTAG
AGGGGAGTGCTGCCAACAAGGAAGTATTAGCAAAAGTTATAGACCTTACTCATGATAACAAAGATGATCT
TCAGGCTGCCATTGCTTTGAGTCTACTGGAGTCTCCCAAAATTCAAGCTGATGGAAGAGATCTTAACAGG
ATGCATGAAGCAACCTCTGCAGAAACTAAACGCTCAAAGAGAAAACGCTGTGAAGTCTGGGGAGAAAACC
CCAATCCCAATGACTGGAGGAGAGTTGATGGTTGGCCAGTTGGGCTGAAAAATGTTGGCAATACATGTTG
GTTTAGTGCTGTTATTCAGTCTCTCTTTCAATTGCCTGAATTTCGAAGACTTGTTCTCAGTTATAGTCTG
CCACAAAATGTACTTGAAAATTGTCGAAGTCATACAGAAAAGAGAAATATCATGTTTATGCAAGAGCTTC
AGTATTTGTTTGCTCTAATGATGGGATCAAATAGAAAATTTGTAGACCCGTCTGCAGCCCTGGATCTATT
AAAGGGAGCATTCCGATCATCTGAGGAACAGCAGCAAGATGTGAGTGAATTCACACACAAGCTCCTGGAT
TGGCTAGAGGACGCATTCCAGCTAGCTGTTAATGTTAACAGTCCCAGGAACAAATCTGAAAATCCAATGG
TGCAGCTGTTCTATGGTACTTTCCTGACTGAAGGGGTTCGTGAAGGAAAACCCTTTTGTAACAATGAGAC
CTTCGGCCAGTATCCTCTTCAGGTAAACGGTTATCGCAACTTAGACGAGTGTTTGGAAGGGGCCATGGTG
GAGGGTGATGTTGAGCTTCTTCCCTCCGATCACTCGGTGAAGTATGGACAAGAGCGTTGGTTTACAAAGC
TACCTCCAGTGTTGACCTTTGAACTCTCAAGATTTGAGTTTAATCAGTCCCTTGGGCAGCCAGAGAAAAT
TCACAATAAGCTGGAATTTCCTCAGATTATTTATATGGACAGGTACATGTACAGGAGCAAGGAGCTTATT
CGAAATAAGAGAGAGTGTATTCGAAAGTTGAAGGAGGAAATAAAAATTCTGCAGCAAAAATTGGAAAGGT
ATGTGAAATATGGCTCAGGCCCAGCTCGGTTCCCGCTCCCGGACATGCTGAAATATGTTATTGAATTTGC
TAGTACAAAACCTGCCTCAGAAAGCTGTCCACCTGAAAGTGACACACATATGACATTACCACTTTCTTCA
GTGCACTGCTCGGTTTCTGACCAGACATCCAAGGAAAGTACAAGTACAGAAAGCTCTTCTCAGGATGTTG
AAAGTACCTTTTCTTCTCCTGAAGATTCTTTACCCAAGTCTAAACCACTGACATCTTCTCGGTCTTCCAT
GGAAATGCCTTCACAGCCAGCTCCACGAACAGTCACAGATGAGGAGATAAATTTTGTTAAGACCTGTCTT
CAGAGATGGAGGAGTGAGATTGAACAAGATATACAAGATTTAAAGACTTGTATTGCAAGTACTACTCAGA
CTATTGAACAGATGTACTGCGATCCTCTCCTTCGTCAGGTGCCTTATCGCTTGCATGCAGTTCTTGTTCA
TGAAGGACAAGCAAATGCTGGACACTATTGGGCCTATATCTATAATCAACCCCGACAGAGCTGGCTCAAG
TACAATGACATCTCTGTTACTGAATCTTCCTGGGAAGAAGTTGAAAGAGATTCCTATGGAGGCCTGAGAA
ATGTTAGTGCTTACTGTCTGATGTACATTAATGACAAACTACCCTACTTCAATGCAGAGGCAGCCCCAAC
TGAATCAGATCAAATGTCAGAAGTGGAAGCCCTATCTGTGGAACTCAAGCATTACATTCAGGAGGATAAC
TGGCGGTTTGAGCAGGAAGTAGAGGAGTGGGAAGAAGAGCAGTCTTGCAAAATCCCTCAAATGGAGTCCT
CCACCAACTCCTCATCACAGGACTACTCTACATCACAAGAGCCTTCAGTAGCCTCTTCTCATGGGGTTCG
CTGCTTGTCATCTGAGCATGCTGTGATTGTAAAGGAGCAAACTGCCCAGGCTATTGCAAACACAGCCCGT
GCCTATGAGAAGAGCGGTGTAGAAGCGGCACTGAGTGAGGCATTCCATGAAGAATACTCCAGGCTCTATC
AGCTTGCCAAAGAGACCCCCACCTCTCACAGTGATCCTCGACTTCAGCATGTCCTTGTCTACTTTTTCCA
AAATGAAGCACCCAAAAGGGTAGTAGAACGAACCCTTCTGGAACAGTTTGCAGATAAAAATCTTAGCTAT
GATGAAAGATCAATCAGCATTATGAAGGTGGCTCAAGCGAAACTGAAGGAAATTGGTCCAGATGACATGA
ATATGGAAGAGTACAAGAAGTGGCATGAAGATTATAGTTTGTTCCGAAAAGTGTCTGTGTATCTCCTAAC
AGGCCTAGAACTCTATCAAAAAGGAAAGTACCAAGAGGCACTTTCCTACCTGGTATATGCCTACCAGAGC
AATGCTGCCCTGCTGATGAAGGGGCCCCGCCGGGGGGTCAAAGAATCCGTGATTGCTTTATACCGAAGAA
AATGCCTTCTGGAGCTGAATGCCAAAGCAGCTTCTCTTTTTGAAACAAATGATGATCACTCCGTAACTGA
GGGCATTAATGTGATGAATGAACTGATCATCCCCTGCATTCACCTTATCATTAATAATGACATTTCCAAG
GATGATCTGGATGCCATTGAGGTCATGAGAAACCATTGGTGCTCTTACCTTGGGCAAGATATTGCAGAAA
ATCTGCAGCTGTGCCTAGGGGAGTTTCTACCCAGACTTCTAGATCCTTCTGCAGAAATCATCGTCTTGAA
AGAGCCTCCAACTATTCGACCCAATTCTCCCTATGACCTATGTAGCCGATTTGCAGCTGTCATGGAGTCA
ATTCAGGGAGTTTCAACTGTGACAGTGAAATAAAAGGGTGGGCGCGCCGACCCAGCTTTCTTGTACAAAG
TGGTTGATATCGGTACCAGTCGACTCTAGAGGATCCCGGGTGGCATCCCTGTGACCCCTCCCCAGTGCCT
CTCCTGGCCCTGGAAGTTGCCACTCCAGTGCCCACCAGCCTTGTCCTAATAAAATTAAGTTGCATCATTT
TGTCTGACTAGGTGTCCTTCTATAATATTATGGGGTGGAGGGGGGTGGTATGGAGCAAGGGGCAAGTTGG
GAAGACAACCTGTAGGGCCTGCGGGGTCTATTGGGAACCAAGCTGGAGTGCAGTGGCACAATCTTGGCTC
ACTGCAATCTCCGCCTCCTGGGTTCAAGCGATTCTCCTGCCTCAGCCTCCCGAGTTGTTGGGATTCCAGG
CATGCATGACCAGGCTCAGCTAATTTTTGTTTTTTTGGTAGAGACGGGGTTTCACCATATTGGCCAGGCT
GGTCTCCAACTCCTAATCTCAGGTGATCTACCCACCTTGGCCTCCCAAATTGCTGGGATTACAGGCGTGA
ACCACTGCTCCCTTCCCTGTCCTTCTGATTTTAAAATAACTATACCAGCAGGAGGACGTCCAGACACAGC
ATAGGCTACCTGGCCATGCCCAACCGGTGGGACATTTGAGTTGCTTGCTTGGCACTGTCCTCTCATGCGT
TGGGTCCACTCAGTAGATGCCTGTTGAATTGGGTACGCGGCCAGCTTGGCTGTGGAATGTGTGTCAGTTA
GGGTGTGGAAAGTCCCCAGGCTCCCCAGCAGGCAGAAGTATGCAAAGCATGCATCTCAATTAGTCAGCAA
CCAGGTGTGGAAAGTCCCCAGGCTCCCCAGCAGGCAGAAGTATGCAAAGCATGCATCTCAATTAGTCAGC
AACCATAGTCCCGCCCCTAACTCCGCCCATCCCGCCCCTAACTCCGCCCAGTTCCGCCCATTCTCCGCCC
CATGGCTGACTAATTTTTTTTATTTATGCAGAGGCCGAGGCCGCCTCGGCCTCTGAGCTATTCCAGAAGT
AGTGAGGAGGCTTTTTTGGAGGCCTAGGCTTTTGCAAAAAGCTCCTCGAGGAACTGAAAAACCAGAAAGT
TAATTCCCTATAGTGAGTCGTATTAAATTCGTAATCATGTCATAGCTGTTTCCTGTGTGAAATTGTTATC
CGCTCACAATTCCACACAACATACGAGCCGGAAGCATAAAGTGTAAAGCCTGGGGTGCCTAATGAGTGAG
CTAACTCACATTAATTGCGTTGCGCTCACTGCCCGCTTTCCAGTCGGGAAACCTGTCGTGCCAGCTGCAT
TAATGAATCGGCCAACGCGCGGGGAGAGGCGGTTTGCGTATTGGGCGCTCTTCCGCTTCCTCGCTCACTG
ACTCGCTGCGCTCGGTCGTTCGGCTGCGGCGAGCGGTATCAGCTCACTCAAAGGCGGTAATACGGTTATC
CACAGAATCAGGGGATAACGCAGGAAAGAACATGTGAGCAAAAGGCCAGCAAAAGGCCAGGAACCGTAAA
AAGGCCGCGTTGCTGGCGTTTTTCCATAGGCTCCGCCCCCCTGACGAGCATCACAAAAATCGACGCTCAA
GTCAGAGGTGGCGAAACCCGACAGGACTATAAAGATACCAGGCGTTTCCCCCTGGAAGCTCCCTCGTGCG
CTCTCCTGTTCCGACCCTGCCGCTTACCGGATACCTGTCCGCCTTTCTCCCTTCGGGAAGCGTGGCGCTT
TCTCATAG
