>Addgene plasmid #15665 | pDZ Flag USP28 | addgene partial sequence | sequence record 22202 | CMV-F 5'-CGCAAATGGGCGGTAGGCGTG-3'
AGCAGAGCTCGTTTAGTGGACCGTCAGAATTGATCTACCATGGACTACAAAGACGATGACGACAAGCTTG
CGGCCGCGAATTCATCGATAGATCTGATATCAACAAGTTTGTACAAAAAAGCAGGCTCCGCGGCCGCCCC
CTTCACCATGACTGCGGAGCTGCAGCAGGACGACGCGGCCGGCGCGGCAGACGGCCACGGCTCGAGCTGC
CAAATGCTGTTAAATCAACTGAGAGAAATCACAGGCATTCAGGACCCTTCCTTTCTCCATGAAGCTCTGA
AGGCCAGTAATGGTGACATTACTCAGGCAGTCAGCCTTCTCACTGATGAGAGAGTTAAGGAGCCCAGTCA
AGACACTGTTGCTACAGAACCATCTGAAGTAGAGGGGAGTGCTGCCAACAAGGAAGTATTAGCAAAAGTT
ATAGACCTTACTCATGATAACAAAGATGATCTTCAGGCTGCCATTGCTTTGAGTCTACTGGAGTCTCCCA
AAATTCAAGCTGATGGAAGAGATCTTAACAGGATGCATGAAGCAACCTCTGCAGAAACTAAACGCTCAAA
GAGAAAACGCTGTGAAGTCTGGGGAGAAAACCCCAATCCCAATGACTGGAGGAGAGTTGATGGTTGGCCA
GTTGGGCTGAAAAATGTTGGCAATACATGTTGGTTTAGTGCTGTTATTCAGTCTCTCTTTCAATTGCCTG
AATTTCGAAGACTTGTTCTCAGTTATAGTCTGCCACAAAATGTACTTGAAAATTGTCGAAGTCATAC
