>Addgene plasmid #15665 | pDZ Flag USP28 | addgene partial sequence | sequence record 22203 | 15665 with hUSP28_3 (ccaagaggcactttcctacct)
TCTCAAACATGCTGCCCTGCTGATGAAGGGGCCCCGCCGGGGGGTCAAAGAATCCGTGATTGCTTTATAC
CGAAGAAAATGCCTTCTGGAGCTGAATGCCAAAGCAGCTTCTCTTTTTGAAACAAATGATGATCACTCCG
TAACTGAGGGCATTAATGTGATGAATGAACTGATCATCCCCTGCATTCACCTTATCATTAATAATGACAT
TTCCAAGGATGATCTGGATGCCATTGAGGTCATGAGAAACCATTGGTGCTCTTACCTTGGGCAAGATATT
GCAGAAAATCTGCAGCTGTGCCTAGGGGAGTTTCTACCCAGACTTCTAGATCCTTCTGCAGAAATCATCG
TCTTGAAAGAGCCTCCAACTATTCGACCCAATTCTCCCTATGACCTATGTAGCCGATTTGCAGCTGTCAT
GGAGTCAATTCAGGGAGTTTCAACTGTGACAGTGAAATAAAAGGGTGGGCGCGCCGACCCAGCTTTCTTG
TACAAAGTGGTTGATATCGGTACCAGTCGACTCTAGAGGATCCCGGGTGGCATCCCTGTGACCCCTCCCC
AGTGCCTCTCCTGGCCCTGGAAGTTGCCACTCCAGTGCCCACCAGCCTTGTCCAAATAAAATTAAGTTGC
ATCATTTTGTCTTGCTAGGTGTCCTTCTATAATATTATGGGGTGGAGGGGGGTGGTATGGAGCAAGGGCA
AATTTNGGAAAACAACCTGTAGGGCCTGCGGGGTCTATTGGGANCCAAGCTGGAGTGCAGTGGCACAATC
TGGCTCACTGCATCTCCNCTCCTGGGTCAGCGATCTCTGCCCGCC
